Addgene plasmid #18037: pLNC Wnt-7bHA
Depositing lab: Jan Kitajewski. Depositing organization: Columbia University. Publication: Transformation by Wnt family proteins correlates with regulation of beta-catenin. Shimizu H, Julius MA, Giarre M, Zheng Z, Brown AM, Kitajewski J. Cell Growth Differ. 1997 Dec . 8(12):1349-58. PubMed 9419423.
Backbone
  Vector backbone: pLNC
  Backbone size w/o insert (bp): 6620
  Vector type: Retroviral
  Selectable markers: Neomycin (select with G418)
Growth in bacteria
  Bacterial resistance: Ampicillin, 100 μg/mL
  Growth temperature: 37°C
  Growth strain: DH5alpha
  Growth instructions: DH5a, HB101
  Copy number: Low Copy
Gene/Insert
  Gene/Insert name: Wnt-7b
  Species: M. musculus (mouse)
  Insert size (bp): 1300
  Entrez Gene: Wnt7b (a.k.a. Wnt-7, Wnt-7b)
  Tag / fusion protein: HA (C terminal on insert)
  Cloning method: Restriction Enzyme
  Sequencing primers: 5′ AGCTCGTTTAGTGAACCGTCAGATCG; 3′ ACCTACAGGTGGGGTCTTTCATTCCC
Terms and licenses: Academic/Nonprofit Terms; Industry Terms: Not Available to Industry
Depositor comments: Gavin, B.J., McMahon, J.A., and McMahon, A.P. Expression of multiple novel Wnt-1/Int-1-related genes during fetal and adult mouse development. Genes Dev.,4:2319-2332, 1990.
How to cite: pLNC Wnt-7bHA was a gift from Jan Kitajewski (Addgene plasmid # 18037 ; http://n2t.net/addgene:18037 ; RRID:Addgene_18037)
