[The description below was written by a language model from this plasmid's Addgene catalogue record.]
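Description:
pLNC Wnt-7bHA is a retroviral expression plasmid built on the pLNC backbone (about 6.6 kb without insert) that carries a roughly 1.3 kb mouse Wnt7b cDNA fused at its C terminus to an HA epitope tag. It is propagated in E. coli as a low-copy plasmid under ampicillin selection, and it carries a neomycin resistance marker so that transduced or transfected mammalian cells can be selected with G418.

No feature table accompanies the record, and the promoter driving the insert is not explicitly stated. The backbone name follows the convention of the LNCX-type Moloney-derived vectors, in which the 5′ LTR drives the neo gene and an internal CMV immediate-early promoter drives the cloned cDNA, but this arrangement should be treated as inferred from the name rather than documented here. As with other vectors of this class, the plasmid would be introduced into a packaging cell line that supplies the viral structural and enzymatic proteins in trans. This produces replication-defective particles that stably integrate the Wnt-7b-HA and neo cassette into target cells.

The HA tag allows the secreted Wnt protein to be detected by immunoblotting or immunoprecipitation with anti-HA antibodies, which is helpful because specific antibodies against individual Wnt family members are often lacking. The associated publication compared the transforming activity of different Wnt family proteins and related it to regulation of beta-catenin. This fits use of the construct, presumably alongside sibling vectors for other Wnts, to generate stable Wnt-7b-expressing cell populations for transformation and Wnt/beta-catenin signalling assays.
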