>Addgene plasmid #18037 | pLNC Wnt-7bHA | addgene partial sequence | sequence record 23925 | LNCX 5'-AGCTCGTTTAGTGAACCGTCAGATC-3'
GCGGAACATCAGCTGNTTTTGACCTCCATAGAAGACACCGGGACCGATCCAGCCTCCGCGGCCCCAAGCT
GCGGCCGCAGCTTATCGATAGGCTAGAACTAGTGGATCCCCCGGGCTGCAGGAATTCATGTCTTACGGTC
AAGGCGGCCGCAGCTGTCTATGGCGCAGCCCCCCTCCCTGGATCATGCACAGAAACTTTCGAAAGTGGAT
CTTTTACGTGTTTCTCTGCTTTGGCGTCCTCTACGTGAAGCTCGGAGCATTGTCATCCGTGGTGGCCCTG
GGAGCCAACATCATCTGCAACAAGATTCCTGGCCTGGCCCCACGGCAGCGTGCCATCTGCCAGAGCCGAC
CCGATGCCATCATTGTGATCGGGGAGGGGGCGCAGATGGGCATCGACGAGTGCCAGCACCAGTTCCGATT
CGGCCGCTGGAACTGCTCCGCCCTGGGCGAGAAGACCGTCTTCGGGCAAGAACTCCGAGTAGGGAGTCGA
GAGGCTGCCTTCACCTATGCCATCACGGCGGCGGGCGTGGCGCATGCTGTCACCGCTGCCTGCAGCCAGG
GCAATCTGAGCAATTGTGGCCGTGACCGGGAGAAGCAAGGCTACTACAACCAGGCGGAAGGCTGGAAGTG
GGGGGGCTGCTCAGCGGACGTCCGCTACGGCATCGACTTTTCTCGTCGCTTTGTGGATGCCCGTGAGATC
AAAAAGAACGCCAGGCGCCTCATGAACCTTCACAACAATGAGGCGGGCAGAAAGGTTCTGGAAACCCCNT
GGAGNCTGAATNTAANTGTCNGGGTGTTTCAGNNN
