>Addgene plasmid #18037 | pLNC Wnt-7bHA | addgene partial sequence | sequence record 23926 | LNCX-3 5'-ACCTACAGGTGGGGTCTTTCATTCCC-3'
NNNNNNNNNNANANNANNATCTTTTATTTTATCTATGGCTCGTGTTAGGCTAGAGCCGGATCTTAATTAA
TTAAGGCCCTGGACCCAAAGAAGCGTAATCTGGAACATCATATGGGTAGGCCATGGACTTGCAGGTGAAG
ACCTCGGTGCGCTCGCTGCACGTGTTGCACTTGACGAAGCAACACCAGTGGAATTTGCAGTTACACTGCC
ACACCTTGGTGTACTGGTGCGTGTTGTAGCCGCGGCCGCAGCACATGGTGTCACAGCCGTCGGCCCCCGG
CGAGGTGCGGTTGCACAGACGGCCCTGCGTGCCCACGCTGCCCGTGGCCGCGTCCTCCTCGCAGTAGTTG
GGCGACTTCTCGATGTACACCAGGTCCGTCTCCATAGGCTTCTGGTAGCTGCGTAGCTGCTTGATGCGCA
GGAAGGTGGGCTGGCGCAGGCGGCTGGCTCGCACCACCTCCACCTGCACCGCTGCGTTGTACTTCTCCTT
GAGCAGGTGGCCCACCTCGCGGAACTTAGGTAGCGTGGTCCAGCAAGTTTTGGTGGTACAGGAGCCTGAC
ACACCGTGACACTTACATTCCAGCTTCATGCGGTCCTCCAGAACCTTTCTGCCCGCCTCATTGTTGTGAA
GGTTCATGANNNNNNGGTNNNNNNTNTNATCTCACGGGCATCCACAAAGCGNACGAGAAAAGTCGATGCC
GTAGCGGANGTCCNNNNNNAGCNCCCCCCCCCNNTTNNCAGCCTTCCGCCTGGTTGTAGTAGCCTTGCTT
CTCCCGGTCACGGCCACAATTGCTTCANN
